Addgene plasmid #207324: pHCMV_VSVgSS-diCR2
Purpose: Expression of secreted diCR2-10his competitor protein which can inhibit VSV-G mediated infection
Depositing lab: Feng Zhang. Publication: Cell type-specific delivery by modular envelope design. Strebinger D, Frangieh CJ, Friedrich MJ, Faure G, Macrae RK, Zhang F. Nat Commun. 2023 Aug 23;14(1):5141. doi: 10.1038/s41467-023-40788-8. PubMed 37612276.
Backbone
  Vector backbone: pHCMV
  Backbone manufacturer: Clontech
  Backbone size w/o insert (bp): 4723
  Vector type: Mammalian Expression
Growth in bacteria
  Bacterial resistance: Ampicillin, 100 μg/mL
  Growth temperature: 37°C
  Growth strain: NEB Stable
  Copy number: High Copy
Gene/Insert
  Gene/Insert name: diCR2
  Species: H. sapiens (human)
  Insert size (bp): 345
  Mutation: fragment of LDL-R dimerized
  Entrez Gene: LDLR (a.k.a. FH, FHC, FHCL1, LDLCQ2)
  Promoter: CMV promoter
  Cloning method: Restriction Enzyme; 5′ cloning site EcoRI (not destroyed); 3′ cloning site BglII (not destroyed)
Resource information
  A portion of this plasmid was derived from a plasmid made by: human genomic DNA
Terms and licenses: Academic/Nonprofit Terms; Industry Terms: Not Available to Industry
How to cite: pHCMV_VSVgSS-diCR2 was a gift from Feng Zhang (Addgene plasmid # 207324 ; http://n2t.net/addgene:207324 ; RRID:Addgene_207324)
