[The description below was written by a language model from this plasmid's Addgene catalogue record and pLannotate feature annotations shown in this document.]
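Description:
pHCMV_VSVgSS-diCR2 is a mammalian expression plasmid built on the pHCMV backbone, with a sequenced length of about 5.0 kb. It produces a secreted decoy protein that interferes with VSV-G-mediated viral entry. In bacteria it is maintained through a high-copy ColE1/pUC-type origin and selected with ampicillin via the β-lactamase gene. The backbone also carries an f1 phage origin. Remnants of a pBluescript-style cloning region are present as well (lac promoter and operator, lacZα and lacI fragments, a T7 promoter and partial MCS), and these play no part in the mammalian expression function.

The expression cassette consists of the human CMV immediate-early enhancer and promoter followed by a rabbit β-globin intron, which generally improves transcript processing and expression. Next come the coding region and a rabbit β-globin polyadenylation signal. The open reading frame begins with a short fragment of the VSV-G glycoprotein (Indiana strain). As the plasmid name indicates, this fragment serves as a signal sequence directing the product into the secretory pathway. It is fused to diCR2, a 345 bp insert cloned between EcoRI and BglII and described as a dimerized fragment of the human LDL receptor (LDLR). According to the stated purpose, the protein carries a 10-histidine tag, although neither the diCR2 segment nor the tag is annotated in the feature table.

Because the LDL receptor is a cellular receptor for VSV-G, the secreted diCR2 protein acts as a soluble competitor that can inhibit VSV-G-mediated infection. The plasmid was deposited in connection with work on modular envelope design for cell type-specific delivery.
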