Features (pLannotate 1.2.2; 16 found; start..end, strand, type, name):
     97..476     +  enhancer       CMV enhancer: human cytomegalovirus immediate early enhancer
    477..680     +  promoter       CMV promoter: human cytomegalovirus (CMV) immediate early promoter
    792..1364    +  intron         β-globin intron: intron from rabbit β-globin gene
   1425..1472    +  CDS            VSV-G (fragment): vesicular stomatitis virus G glycoprotein Indiana strain
   1805..1860    +  polyA_signal   β-globin poly(A) signal: rabbit β-globin polyadenylation signal (Gil and Proudfoot, 1987)
   2242..2258    -  protein_bind   lac operator: The lac repressor binds to the lac operator to inhibit transcription in E. coli. This inhibition can be relieved by adding lactose or isopropyl-β-D-thiogalactopyranoside (IPTG). lac repressor encoded by lacI
   2266..2296    -  promoter       lac promoter: promoter for the E. coli lac operon
   2311..2332    -  protein_bind   CAP binding site: CAP binding activates transcription in the presence of cAMP. E. coli catabolite activator protein
   2345..2437    -  CDS            lacI (fragment): lac repressor; lacI; The lac repressor binds to the lac operator to inhibit transcription in E. coli. This inhibition can be relieved by adding lactose or isopropyl-β-D-thiogalactopyranoside (IPTG).
   2620..3208    -  rep_origin     ori: high-copy-number ColE1/pMB1/pBR322/pUC origin of replication
   3379..4239    -  CDS            AmpR: β-lactamase; bla; confers resistance to ampicillin, carbenicillin, and related antibiotics
   4240..4344    -  promoter       AmpR promoter: bla
   4397..4825    -  rep_origin     f1 ori (sequence partly withheld): f1 bacteriophage origin of replication; arrow indicates direction of (+) strand synthesis
   4830..4985    -  CDS            lacZα (fragment): LacZα fragment of β-galactosidase; lacZ fragment
   4993..5011    +  promoter       T7 promoter: promoter for bacteriophage T7 RNA polymerase
   5020..14      +  misc_feature   MCS (fragment) (across the origin): pBluescript multiple cloning site
>Addgene plasmid #207324 | pHCMV_VSVgSS-diCR2 | addgene full sequence | sequence record 407706 | Addgene NGS Result
GCGGCCGCTCTAGAGAGCTTGGCCCATTGCATACGTTGTATCCATATCATAATATGTACATTTATATTGG
CTCATGTCCAACATTACCGCCATGTTGACATTGATTATTGACTAGTTATTAATAGTAATCAATTACGGGG
TCATTAGTTCATAGCCCATATATGGAGTTCCGCGTTACATAACTTACGGTAAATGGCCCGCCTGGCTGAC
CGCCCAACGACCCCCGCCCATTGACGTCAATAATGACGTATGTTCCCATAGTAACGCCAATAGGGACTTT
CCATTGACGTCAATGGGTGGAGTATTTACGGTAAACTGCCCACTTGGCAGTACATCAAGTGTATCATATG
CCAAGTACGCCCCCTATTGACGTCAATGACGGTAAATGGCCCGCCTGGCATTATGCCCAGTACATGACCT
TATGGGACTTTCCTACTTGGCAGTACATCTACGTATTAGTCATCGCTATTACCATGGTGATGCGGTTTTG
GCAGTACATCAATGGGCGTGGATAGCGGTTTGACTCACGGGGATTTCCAAGTCTCCACCCCATTGACGTC
AATGGGAGTTTGTTTTGGCACCAAAATCAACGGGACTTTCCAAAATGTCGTAACAACTCCGCCCCATTGA
CGCAAATGGGCGGTAGGCGTGTACGGTGGGAGGTCTATATAAGCAGAGCTCGTTTAGTGAACCGTCAGAT
CGCCTGGACACGCCATCCACGCTGTTTTGACCTCCATAGATGACACCGGGACCGATCCAGCCTCCGGTCG
ACCGATCCTGAGAACTTCAGGGTGAGTTTGGGGACCCTTGATTGTTCTTTCTTTTTCGCTATTGTAAAAT
TCATGTTATATGGAGGGGGCAAAGTTTTCAGGGTGTTGTTTAGAATGGGAAGATGTCCCTTGTATCACCA
TGGACCCTCATGATAATTTTGTTTCTTTCACTTTCTACTCTGTTGACAACCATTGTCTCCTCTTATTTTC
TTTTCATTTTCTGTAACTTTTTCGTTAAACTTTAGCTTGCATTTGTAACGAATTTTTAAATTCACTTTTG
TTTATTTGTCAGATTGTAAGTACTTTCTCTAATCACTTTTTTTTCAAGGCAATCAGGGTATATTATATTG
TACTTCAGCACAGTTTTAGAGAACAATTGTTATAATTAAATGATAAGGTAGAATATTTCTGCATATAAAT
TCTGGCTGGCGTGGAAATATTCTTATTGGTAGAAACAACTACACCCTGGTCATCATCCTGCCTTTCTCTT
TATGGTTACAATGATATACACTGTTTGAGATGAGGATAAAATACTCTGAGTCCAAACCGGGCCCCTCTGC
TAACCATGTTCATGCCTTCTTCTCTTTCCTACAGCTCCTGGGCAACGTGCTGGTTGTTGTGCTGTCTCAT
CATTTTGGCAAAGAATTCGCCACCATGAAGTGCCTTTTGTACTTAGCCTTTTTATTCATTGGGGTGAATT
GCGGTACCTCTGTCACCTGCAAATCCGGGGACTTCAGCTGTGGGGGCCGTGTCAACCGCTGCATTCCTCA
GTTCTGGAGGTGCGATGGCCAAGTGGACTGCGACAACGGCTCAGACGAGCAAGGCTGTCCCCCCTCTGTC
ACCTGCAAATCCGGGGACTTCAGCTGTGGGGGCCGTGTCAACCGCTGCATTCCTCAGTTCTGGAGGTGCG
ATGGCCAAGTGGACTGCGACAACGGCTCAGACGAGCAAGGCTGTCCCCCCGCTAGCAGATCTTTTTCCCT
CTGCCAAAAATTATGGGGACATCATGAAGCCCCTTGAGCATCTGACTTCTGGCTAATAAAGGAAATTTAT
TTTCATTGCAATAGTGTGTTGGAATTTTTTGTGTCTCTCACTCGGAAGGACATATGGGAGGGCAAATCAT
TTAAAACATCAGAATGAGTATTTGGTTTAGAGTTTGGCAACATATGCCCATATGCTGGCTGCCATGAACA
AAGGTTGGCTATAAAGAGGTCATCAGTATATGAAACAGCCCCCTGCTGTCCATTCCTTATTCCATAGAAA
AGCCTTGACTTGAGGTTAGATTTTTTTTATATTTTGTTTTGTGTTATTTTTTTCTTTAACATCCCTAAAA
TTTTCCTTACATGTTTTACTAGCCAGATTTTTCCTCCTCTCCTGACTACTCCCAGTCATAGCTGTCCCTC
TTCTCTTATGGAGATCCCTCGACGGATCGGCCGCAATTCGTAATCATGTCATAGCTGTTTCCTGTGTGAA
ATTGTTATCCGCTCACAATTCCACACAACATACGAGCCGGAAGCATAAAGTGTAAAGCCTGGGGTGCCTA
ATGAGTGAGCTAACTCACATTAATTGCGTTGCGCTCACTGCCCGCTTTCCAGTCGGGAAACCTGTCGTGC
CAGCTGCATTAATGAATCGGCCAACGCGCGGGGAGAGGCGGTTTGCGTATTGGGCGCTCTTCCGCTTCCT
CGCTCACTGACTCGCTGCGCTCGGTCGTTCGGCTGCGGCGAGCGGTATCAGCTCACTCAAAGGCGGTAAT
ACGGTTATCCACAGAATCAGGGGATAACGCAGGAAAGAACATGTGAGCAAAAGGCCAGCAAAAGGCCAGG
AACCGTAAAAAGGCCGCGTTGCTGGCGTTTTTCCATAGGCTCCGCCCCCCTGACGAGCATCACAAAAATC
GACGCTCAAGTCAGAGGTGGCGAAACCCGACAGGACTATAAAGATACCAGGCGTTTCCCCCTGGAAGCTC
CCTCGTGCGCTCTCCTGTTCCGACCCTGCCGCTTACCGGATACCTGTCCGCCTTTCTCCCTTCGGGAAGC
GTGGCGCTTTCTCATAGCTCACGCTGTAGGTATCTCAGTTCGGTGTAGGTCGTTCGCTCCAAGCTGGGCT
GTGTGCACGAACCCCCCGTTCAGCCCGACCGCTGCGCCTTATCCGGTAACTATCGTCTTGAGTCCAACCC
GGTAAGACACGACTTATCGCCACTGGCAGCAGCCACTGGTAACAGGATTAGCAGAGCGAGGTATGTAGGC
GGTGCTACAGAGTTCTTGAAGTGGTGGCCTAACTACGGCTACACTAGAAGAACAGTATTTGGTATCTGCG
CTCTGCTGAAGCCAGTTACCTTCGGAAAAAGAGTTGGTAGCTCTTGATCCGGCAAACAAACCACCGCTGG
TAGCGGTGGTTTTTTTGTTTGCAAGCAGCAGATTACGCGCAGAAAAAAAGGATCTCAAGAAGATCCTTTG
ATCTTTTCTACGGGGTCTGACGCTCAGTGGAACGAAAACTCACGTTAAGGGATTTTGGTCATGAGATTAT
CAAAAAGGATCTTCACCTAGATCCTTTTAAATTAAAAATGAAGTTTTAAATCAATCTAAAGTATATATGA
GTAAACTTGGTCTGACAGTTACCAATGCTTAATCAGTGAGGCACCTATCTCAGCGATCTGTCTATTTCGT
TCATCCATAGTTGCCTGACTCCCCGTCGTGTAGATAACTACGATACGGGAGGGCTTACCATCTGGCCCCA
GTGCTGCAATGATACCGCGAGACCCACGCTCACCGGCACCAGATTTATCAGCAATAAACCAGCCAGCCGG
AAGGGCCGAGCGCAGAAGTGGTCCTGCAACTTTATCCGCCTCCATCCAGTCTATTAATTGTTGCCGGGAA
GCTAGAGTAAGTAGTTCGCCAGTTAATAGTTTGCGCAACGTTGTTGCCATTGCTACAGGCATCGTGGTGT
CACGCTCGTCGTTTGGTATGGCTTCATTCAGCTCCGGTTCCCAACGATCAAGGCGAGTTACATGATCCCC
CATGTTGTGCAAAAAAGCGGTTAGCTCCTTCGGTCCTCCGATCGTTGTCAGAAGTAAGTTGGCCGCAGTG
TTATCACTCATGGTTATGGCAGCACTGCATAATTCTCTTACTGTCATGCCATCCGTAAGATGCTTTTCTG
TGACTGGTGAGTACTCAACCAAGTCATTCTGAGAATAGTGTATGCGGCGACCGAGTTGCTCTTGCCCGGC
GTCAATACGGGATAATACCGCGCCACATAGCAGAACTTTAAAAGTGCTCATCATTGGAAAACGTTCTTCG
GGGCGAAAACTCTCAAGGATCTTACCGCTGTTGAGATCCAGTTCGATGTAACCCACTCGTGCACCCAACT
GATCTTCAGCATCTTTTACTTTCACCAGCGTTTCTGGGTGAGCAAAAACAGGAAGGCAAAATGCCGCAAA
AAAGGGAATAAGGGCGACACGGAAATGTTGAATACTCATACTCTTCCTTTTTCAATATTATTGAAGCATT
TATCAGGGTTATTGTCTCATGAGCGGATACATATTTGAATGTATTTAGAAAAATAAACAAATAGGGGTTC
CGCGCACATTTCCCCGAAAAGTGCCACCTAAATTGTAAGCGTTAATATTTTGTTAAAATTCGCGTTAAAT
TTTTGTTAAATCAGCTCATTTTTTAACCAATAGGCCGAAATCGGCAAAATCCCTTATAAATCAAAAGAAT
AGACCGAGATAGGGT
[37 nt withheld, positions 4496-4532]
AAAGAACGTGGACTCCAACGTCAAAGG
[49 nt withheld, positions 4560-4608]
T
[91 nt withheld, positions 4610-4700]
G
[124 nt withheld, positions 4702-4825]
CCCATTCGCCATTCAGGCTGCGCAACTGTTGGGAAGGGCGATCGGTGCGGGCCTCTTCGCTATTACGCCA
GCTGGCGAAAGGGGGATGTGCTGCAAGGCGATTAAGTTGGGTAACGCCAGGGTTTTCCCAGTCACGACGT
TGTAAAACGACGGCCAGTGAGCGCGCGTAATACGACTCACTATAGGGCGAATTGGAGCTCCACCGCGGTG
